Addgene plasmid #13696: cmv 16 E7 Q mutant
Depositing lab: Karl Munger. Depositing organization: Harvard Medical School.
Backbone
  Vector backbone: pCMV bam neo
  Backbone size w/o insert (bp): 6550
  Vector type: Mammalian Expression
  Selectable markers: Neomycin (select with G418)
Growth in bacteria
  Bacterial resistance: Ampicillin, 100 μg/mL
  Growth temperature: 37°C
  Growth strain: DH5alpha
  Copy number: High Copy
Gene/Insert
  Gene/Insert name: HPV 16 E7 Q mutant (alt name: HPV 16 E7)
  Species: H. sapiens (human)
  Insert size (bp): 300
  Mutation: aa 30-37 changed from DSSEEEDE to QSSQQQQQ.
  GenBank ID: AY089955
  Entrez Gene: E7 (a.k.a. HpV16gp2)
  Cloning method: Restriction Enzyme; 5′ cloning site BamH1 (not destroyed); 3′ cloning site BamH1 (destroyed during cloning)
  Sequencing primers: 5′ B glob intron-F; 3′ B glob-pA-R
Terms and licenses: Academic/Nonprofit Terms; Industry Terms: Not Available to Industry
How to cite: cmv 16 E7 Q mutant was a gift from Karl Munger (Addgene plasmid # 13696 ; http://n2t.net/addgene:13696 ; RRID:Addgene_13696)
