[The description below was written by a language model from this plasmid's Addgene catalogue record.]
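Description:
cmv 16 E7 Q mutant is a mammalian expression plasmid built on the pCMV bam neo backbone (about 6.55 kb without insert) that carries a mutant form of the human papillomavirus type 16 E7 oncoprotein. It is maintained in E. coli as a high-copy plasmid under ampicillin selection, and it carries a neomycin resistance marker so that transfected mammalian cells can be selected with G418, allowing either transient expression or the derivation of stable lines. The promoter is not listed as a separate field, but the plasmid and backbone names indicate CMV-driven expression. The recommended sequencing primers, which anneal in a beta-globin intron and a beta-globin polyadenylation region, suggest that the insert sits between these processing elements. No feature table accompanies the record, so the exact layout cannot be confirmed.

The insert of roughly 300 bp was cloned into a BamHI site, with the 5′ site retained and the 3′ site destroyed. It encodes E7 in which residues 30–37 are changed from DSSEEEDE to QSSQQQQQ, replacing the acidic aspartate and glutamate residues of this stretch with uncharged glutamines while leaving the two serines in place. The catalogue lists the species as human, although the gene is of viral origin (HPV16). No epitope tag or reporter is recorded. The record does not state a purpose, but a construct of this kind would typically be used alongside wild-type E7 to test how this acidic region contributes to E7 function in mammalian cells.
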