>Addgene plasmid #13696 | cmv 16 E7 Q mutant | addgene partial sequence | sequence record 95106 | Bglob-intron-F 5'-ctggtcatcatcctgccttt-3'
CACTGTTTGAGATGAGGATAAAATACTCTGAGTCCAAACCGGGCCCCTCTGCTAACCATGTTCATGCCTT
CTTCTCTTTCCTACAGCTCCTGGGCAACGTGCTGGTTGTTGTGCTGTCTCATCATTTTGGCAAAGAATTC
CTCGACGGATCCACCATGCATGGAGATACACCTACATTGCATGAATATATGTTAGATTTGCAACCAGAGA
CAACTGATCTCTACTGTTATGAGCAATTAAATCAGAGCTCACAGCAGCAGCAGCAAATAGATGGTCCAGC
TGGACAAGCAGAACCGGACAGAGCCCATTACAATATTGTAACCTTTTGTTGCAAGTGTGACTCTACGCTT
CGGTTGTGCGTACAAAGCACACACGTAGACATTCGTACTTTGGAAGACCTGTTAATGGGCACACTAGGAA
TTGTGTGCCCCATCTGTTCTCAGAAACCATAAAGATCCGTCGAGGAATTCACTCCTCAGGTGCAGGCTGC
CTATCAGAAGGTGGTGGCTGGTGTGGCCAATGCCCTGGCTCACAAATACCACTGAGATCTTTTTCCCTCT
GCCAAAAATTATGGGGACATCATGAAGCCCCTTGAGCATCTGACTTCTGGCTAATAAAGGAAATTTATTT
TCATTGCAATAGTGTGTTGGAATTTTTTGTGTCTCTCACTCGGAAGGACATATGGGAGGGCAAATCATTT
AAAACATCAGAATGAGTATTTGGTTTAGAGTTTGGCAACATATGCCCATATGCTGGCTGCCATGAACAAA
GGTTGGCTATAAAGAGGTCATCAGTATATGAAACAGCCCCCTGCTGTCCATTCCTTATTCCATAGAAAAG
CCTTGACTTGAGGTTAGATTTTTT
